>Addgene plasmid #8524 | HOXB3 (human) HIS-tag pET | addgene partial sequence | sequence record 17352 | T7 5'-TAATACGACTCACTATAGGG-3'
CGGCCTGGTGCCGCGCGGCAGCCATATGGCTAGCATGACTGGTGGACAGCAAATGGGTCGGGATCCGAAT
TCTACCATGGAGAAAGCCACCTACTCCGACAACGCCGCGGCTGCTCTCTTCGGAGGCTATTCCTCGTACC
CTGGCAGCAATGGCTTCGGCTTCGATGTCCCCCCCCAACCCCCATTTCAGGCCGCCACGCACCTGGAGGG
CGACTACCAGCGCTCAGCTTGCTCGCTGCAGTCCCTGGGCAACGCTGCCCACATGCCAAGAGCAAGGAGC
TCCGTCGACAAGCTTGCGGCCGCACTCGAGCACCACCACCACCACCACTGAGATCCGGCTGCTAACAAAG
CCCGAAAGGAAGCTGAGTTGGCTGCTGCCACCGCTGAGCAATAACTAGCATAACCCCTTGGGGCCTCTAA
ACGGGTCTTGAGGGGTTTTTTGCTGAAAGGAGGAACTATATCCGGATTGGCGAATGGG
[124 nt withheld, positions 479-602]
C
[91 nt withheld, positions 604-694]
A
[49 nt withheld, positions 696-744]
CCTTTGACGTTGGAGTCCACGTTCTTT
[37 nt withheld, positions 772-808]
ACCCCTATCTCGGTCTATTCTTTTGATTTATAAGGGATTTT
