[The description below was written by a language model from this plasmid's Addgene catalogue record.]
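Description:
HOXB3 (human) HIS-tag pET is a bacterial expression plasmid built on the Novagen pET28a backbone (about 5.4 kb without insert), carrying a fragment of the human homeobox gene HOXB3 (also known as HOX2G or HOX2.7). It is selected with kanamycin and is listed as high copy. As a pET-series vector, it is designed for expression from the T7 promoter in E. coli hosts that supply T7 RNA polymerase, although no feature table is provided, so the individual regulatory elements are not itemised in the record.

The insert was cloned between the BamHI and XhoI sites, both of which remain intact, and is recorded as only about 200 bp. The depositor explicitly notes that this is not the full-length gene and that the author's map may correspond to a different plasmid, so the exact region of HOXB3 encoded should be confirmed by sequencing; the record does not state which portion is present. The coding region is fused to backbone-derived tags: a T7 epitope tag at the N terminus and a His tag at the C terminus, which allow immunodetection and metal-affinity purification respectively. Five extra amino acids carried over from earlier cloning vectors precede the insert's start codon, and the depositor reports that protein production was confirmed by Western blot.

The associated publication examined the selective stability of complexes formed by Hox homeodomain proteins with Pbx and DNA, which suggests the plasmid was made to produce recombinant tagged HOXB3 protein for in vitro DNA-binding and protein-interaction studies.
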