Addgene plasmid #8524: HOXB3 (human) HIS-tag pET
Depositing lab: Corey Largman. Depositing organization: San Francisco VA Health Care System. Publication: Hox homeodomain proteins exhibit selective complex stabilities with Pbx and DNA. Shen WF, Chang CP, Rozenfeld S, Sauvageau G, Humphries RK, Lu M, Lawrence HJ, Cleary ML, Largman C. Nucleic Acids Res 1996 Mar 1;24(5):898-906. 10.1093/nar/24.5.898 PubMed 8600458.
Backbone
  Vector backbone: pET28a
  Backbone manufacturer: Novagen
  Backbone size w/o insert (bp): 5400
  Vector type: Bacterial Expression
Growth in bacteria
  Bacterial resistance: Kanamycin, 50 μg/mL
  Growth temperature: 37°C
  Growth strain: DH5alpha
  Copy number: High Copy
Gene/Insert
  Gene/Insert name: HOXB3 (alt names: HOX2G; HOX2.7)
  Species: H. sapiens (human)
  Insert size (bp): 200
  Mutation: Contains 5 additional amino acids before ATG from cloning vectors; makes protein by Western
  GenBank ID: X16667
  Entrez Gene: HOXB3 (a.k.a. HOX2, HOX2G, Hox-2.7)
  Tag / fusion protein: T7 (N terminal on backbone); His (C terminal on backbone)
  Cloning method: Restriction Enzyme; 5′ cloning site BamHI (not destroyed); 3′ cloning site XhoI (not destroyed)
  Sequencing primers: 5′ T7
Resource information
  A portion of this plasmid was derived from a plasmid made by: Guy Sauvageau
Terms and licenses: Academic/Nonprofit Terms; Industry Terms: Not Available to Industry
Depositor comments: Note: This is not a full length gene--the author's map may refer to a different plasmid.
How to cite: HOXB3 (human) HIS-tag pET was a gift from Corey Largman (Addgene plasmid # 8524 ; http://n2t.net/addgene:8524 ; RRID:Addgene_8524)
